Addgene plasmid #184438: dCas9-5xGCN4-P2A-BFP
Purpose: dCas9 fused with 5 copies of GCN4 epitope
Depositing lab: Rhys Allan. Depositing organization: Walter and Eliza Hall Institute of Medical Research. Publication: Activation of stably silenced genes by recruitment of a synthetic de-methylating module. Chan WF, Coughlan HD, Chen Y, Keenan CR, Smyth GK, Perkins AC, Johanson TM, Allan RS. Nat Commun. 2022 Sep 23;13(1):5582. doi: 10.1038/s41467-022-33181-4. PubMed 36151095.
Backbone
  Vector backbone: pHR
  Vector type: Mammalian Expression, Lentiviral, CRISPR
Growth in bacteria
  Bacterial resistance: Ampicillin, 100 μg/mL
  Growth temperature: 37°C
  Growth strain: NEB Stable
  Copy number: High Copy
Gene/Insert
  Gene/Insert name: dCas9-5xGCN4
  Cloning method: Restriction Enzyme; 5′ cloning site BamHI (not destroyed); 3′ cloning site NotI (not destroyed)
  Sequencing primers: 5′ TACCCATACGATGTTCCAGATTACGCT; 3′ cgatttaggtgacactatagaatacac
Terms and licenses: Academic/Nonprofit Terms; Industry Terms: Not Available to Industry
Depositor comments: Read the preprint at bioRxiv: https://www.biorxiv.org/content/10.1101/2021.09.11.459888v1.full
How to cite: dCas9-5xGCN4-P2A-BFP was a gift from Rhys Allan (Addgene plasmid # 184438 ; http://n2t.net/addgene:184438 ; RRID:Addgene_184438)
