[The description below was written by a language model from this plasmid's Addgene catalogue record and pLannotate feature annotations shown in this document.]
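Description:
dCas9-5xGCN4-P2A-BFP is a lentiviral transfer plasmid built on the pHR backbone for expressing a SunTag-style CRISPR scaffold in mammalian cells. It is maintained in E. coli through a high-copy ColE1/pUC-type origin and ampicillin resistance (AmpR). The backbone also carries annotated remnants of older vector parts, including an SV40 promoter followed by gpt fragments and SV40 small t intron and poly(A) sequences, along with short TcR, rop, bom and lacI fragments; these lie outside the viral genome. The lentiviral portion consists of a truncated HIV-1 5' LTR, the Ψ packaging signal with a partial gag sequence, the RRE for Rev-dependent RNA export, the cPPT/CTS, a WPRE to boost transcript expression, and a self-inactivating ΔU3 3' LTR that spans the sequence origin. Packaging functions are not encoded and would have to be supplied separately.

Between the cPPT and the WPRE, an SV40 early promoter is annotated directly upstream of a Streptococcus pyogenes Cas9 reading frame, which the catalogue entry identifies as nuclease-dead dCas9 (the annotation tool labels it simply as Cas9). This is fused to five copies of the GCN4 peptide epitope, although the feature table picks out only one GCN4 fragment. According to the construct name, a P2A self-cleaving peptide then links the fusion to TagBFP; the P2A itself is not annotated. This arrangement lets blue fluorescence mark transduced cells without tagging the dCas9 protein. The repeated GCN4 epitopes serve as docking sites for multiple copies of effectors fused to an anti-GCN4 antibody fragment at a guide RNA-specified locus. The associated publication used this approach to recruit a synthetic demethylating module to reactivate stably silenced genes. No guide RNA cassette or effector is annotated on this plasmid.
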