Features (pLannotate 1.2.2; 33 found; start..end, strand, type, name):
    182..200     -  promoter       SP6 promoter: promoter for bacteriophage SP6 RNA polymerase
    428..707     +  CDS            TcR (fragment): tetracycline efflux protein; tet; confers resistance to tetracycline
    708..756     -  misc_feature   bom (fragment): basis of mobility region from pBR322
    858..893     -  CDS            rop (fragment): Rop protein, which maintains plasmids at low copy number; rop
    988..1092    +  promoter       AmpR promoter: bla
   1093..1953    +  CDS            AmpR: β-lactamase; bla; confers resistance to ampicillin, carbenicillin, and related antibiotics
   2124..2712    +  rep_origin     ori: high-copy-number ColE1/pMB1/pBR322/pUC origin of replication
   2895..2951    +  CDS            lacI (fragment): lac repressor; lacI; The lac repressor binds to the lac operator to inhibit transcription in E. coli. This inhibition can be relieved by adding lactose or isopropyl-β-D-thiogalactopyranoside (IPTG).
   2958..3287    +  promoter       SV40 promoter: SV40 enhancer and early promoter
   3487..3606    +  CDS            gpt (fragment): XGPT_ECOLI - Also known as gpp, gxu. Experimental evidence at protein level: Swiss-Prot protein existence level 1. Purine salvage pathway enzyme that catalyzes the transfer of the ribosyl-5-phosphate group from 5-phospho-alpha-D-ribose 1- diphosphate (PRPP) to the N9 position of the 6-oxopurines guanine and xanthine to form the corresponding ribonucleotides GMP (guanosine 5'- monophosphate) and XMP (xanthosine 5'-monophosphate), with the release of PPi. To a lesser extent, also acts on hypoxanthine (PubMed:9100006, PubMed:3886014). Does not ribophosphorylate adenine (PubMed:3886014). From Esch
   3606..3941    +  CDS            gpt (fragment): XGPT_ECOLI - Also known as gpp, gxu. Experimental evidence at protein level: Swiss-Prot protein existence level 1. Purine salvage pathway enzyme that catalyzes the transfer of the ribosyl-5-phosphate group from 5-phospho-alpha-D-ribose 1- diphosphate (PRPP) to the N9 position of the 6-oxopurines guanine and xanthine to form the corresponding ribonucleotides GMP (guanosine 5'- monophosphate) and XMP (xanthosine 5'-monophosphate), with the release of PPi. To a lesser extent, also acts on hypoxanthine (PubMed:9100006, PubMed:3886014). Does not ribophosphorylate adenine (PubMed:3886014). From Esch
   4036..4341    +  CDS            frsA (fragment): FRSA_ECOLI - Also known as yafA. Experimental evidence at protein level: Swiss-Prot protein existence level 1. Catalyzes the hydrolysis of esters (PubMed:15808744). Displays esterase activity toward pNP-butyrate (PubMed:15808744). May stimulate mixed-acid fermentation by acting as a fermentation/respiration switch that down-regulates respiration and up- regulates fermentation rates (PubMed:15169777). From Escherichia coli (strain K12).
   4345..4419    +  CDS            small t antigen (fragment): SV40 (simian virus 40) small t antigen
   4421..4486    +  intron         small t intron: SV40 (simian virus 40) small t antigen intron
   4616..4636    +  CDS            SV40 NLS: nuclear localization signal of SV40 (simian virus 40) large T antigen
   4955..5038    +  CDS            large T antigen (fragment): large T antigen from SV40 (simian virus 40)
   5061..5195    +  polyA_signal   SV40 poly(A) signal: SV40 polyadenylation signal
   5362..5691    +  CDS            nef (fragment): NEF_HV1BR - Experimental evidence at protein level: Swiss-Prot protein existence level 1. Extracellular Nef protein targets CD4(+) T-lymphocytes for apoptosis by interacting with CXCR4 surface receptors (PubMed:14990729). From Human immunodeficiency virus type 1 group M subtype B (isolate BRU/LAI) (HIV-1).
   5739..5996    +  LTR            5' LTR (truncated): truncated 5' long terminal repeat (LTR) from HIV-1
   6043..6168    +  misc_feature   HIV-1 Ψ: packaging signal of human immunodeficiency virus type 1
   6152..6490    +  CDS            HIV-1 gag (fragment): gag protein from human immunodeficiency virus 1; gag
   6665..6898    +  misc_feature   RRE: The Rev response element (RRE) of HIV-1 allows for Rev-dependent mRNA export from the nucleus to the cytoplasm.
   7275..7375    +  CDS            Rev (fragment): human immunodeficiency virus 1 (HIV-1) Rev protein; rev; enhances nuclear export of unspliced and incompletely spliced viral mRNAs
   7412..7529    +  misc_feature   cPPT/CTS: central polypurine tract and central termination sequence of HIV-1
   7566..7589    -  misc_feature   MCS (fragment): pBluescript multiple cloning site
   7592..7802    +  promoter       SV40 promoter: SV40 early promoter
   7866..7886    +  misc_feature   MCS (fragment): multiple cloning site
   7893..11996   +  CDS            Cas9: Cas9 (Csn1) endonuclease from the Streptococcus pyogenes Type II CRISPR/Cas system generates RNA-guided double strand breaks in DNA
  12156..12212   +  CDS            GCN4 (fragment): GCN4_YEAST - Also known as AAS101 From Saccharomyces cerevisiae (strain ATCC 204508 / S288c) (Baker's yeast).
  12894..13592   +  CDS            TagBFP: TagBFP is a basic (constitutively fluorescent) blue fluorescent protein published in 2008, derived from Entacmaea quadricolor. It is reported to be a very rapidly-maturing monomer with very low acid sensitivity.
  13644..14232   +  misc_feature   WPRE: woodchuck hepatitis virus posttranscriptional regulatory element
  14258..14329   +  CDS            nef (fragment): NEF_HV1Z2 - Experimental evidence at protein level: Swiss-Prot protein existence level 1. Extracellular Nef protein targets CD4(+) T-lymphocytes for apoptosis by interacting with CXCR4 surface receptors. From Human immunodeficiency virus type 1 group M subtype D (isolate Z2/CDC-Z34) (HIV-1).
  14331..157     +  LTR            3' LTR (ΔU3) (across the origin): self-inactivating 3' long terminal repeat (LTR) from HIV-1
>Addgene plasmid #184438 | dCas9-5xGCN4-P2A-BFP | addgene full sequence | sequence record 366133 | Addgene NGS Result
TGAGCCTGGGAGCTCTCTGGCTAACTAGGGAACCCACTGCTTAAGCCTCAATAAAGCTTGCCTTGAGTGC
TTCAAGTAGTGTGTGCCCGTCTGTTGTGTGACTCTGGTAACTAGAGATCCCTCAGACCCTTTTAGTCAGT
GTGGAAAATCTCTAGCAGCATCTAGAATTAATTCCGTGTATTCTATAGTGTCACCTAAATCGTATGTGTA
TGATACATAAGGTTATGTATTAATTGTAGCCGCGTTCTAACGACAATATGTACAAGCCTAATTGTGTAGC
ATCTGGCTTACTGAAGCAGACCCTATCATCTCTCTCGTAAACTGCCGTCAGAGTCGGTTTGGTTGGACGA
ACCTTCTGAGTTTCTGGTAACGCCGTCCCGCACCCGGAAATGGTCAGCGAACCAATCAGCAGGGTCATCG
CTAGCCAGATCCTCTACGCCGGACGCATCGTGGCCGGCATCACCGGCGCCACAGGTGCGGTTGCTGGCGC
CTATATCGCCGACATCACCGATGGGGAAGATCGGGCTCGCCACTTCGGGCTCATGAGCGCTTGTTTCGGC
GTGGGTATGGTGGCAGGCCCCGTGGCCGGGGGACTGTTGGGCGCCATCTCCTTGCATGCACCATTCCTTG
CGGCGGCGGTGCTCAACGGCCTCAACCTACTACTGGGCTGCTTCCTAATGCAGGAGTCGCATAAGGGAGA
GCGTCGAATGGTGCACTCTCAGTACAATCTGCTCTGATGCCGCATAGTTAAGCCAGCCCCGACACCCGCC
AACACCCGCTGACGCGCCCTGACGGGCTTGTCTGCTCCCGGCATCCGCTTACAGACAAGCTGTGACCGTC
TCCGGGAGCTGCATGTGTCAGAGGTTTTCACCGTCATCACCGAAACGCGCGAGACGAAAGGGCCTCGTGA
TACGCCTATTTTTATAGGTTAATGTCATGATAATAATGGTTTCTTAGACGTCAGGTGGCACTTTTCGGGG
AAATGTGCGCGGAACCCCTATTTGTTTATTTTTCTAAATACATTCAAATATGTATCCGCTCATGAGACAA
TAACCCTGATAAATGCTTCAATAATATTGAAAAAGGAAGAGTATGAGTATTCAACATTTCCGTGTCGCCC
TTATTCCCTTTTTTGCGGCATTTTGCCTTCCTGTTTTTGCTCACCCAGAAACGCTGGTGAAAGTAAAAGA
TGCTGAAGATCAGTTGGGTGCACGAGTGGGTTACATCGAACTGGATCTCAACAGCGGTAAGATCCTTGAG
AGTTTTCGCCCCGAAGAACGTTTTCCAATGATGAGCACTTTTAAAGTTCTGCTATGTGGCGCGGTATTAT
CCCGTATTGACGCCGGGCAAGAGCAACTCGGTCGCCGCATACACTATTCTCAGAATGACTTGGTTGAGTA
CTCACCAGTCACAGAAAAGCATCTTACGGATGGCATGACAGTAAGAGAATTATGCAGTGCTGCCATAACC
ATGAGTGATAACACTGCGGCCAACTTACTTCTGACAACGATCGGAGGACCGAAGGAGCTAACCGCTTTTT
TGCACAACATGGGGGATCATGTAACTCGCCTTGATCGTTGGGAACCGGAGCTGAATGAAGCCATACCAAA
CGACGAGCGTGACACCACGATGCCTGTAGCAATGGCAACAACGTTGCGCAAACTATTAACTGGCGAACTA
CTTACTCTAGCTTCCCGGCAACAATTAATAGACTGGATGGAGGCGGATAAAGTTGCAGGACCACTTCTGC
GCTCGGCCCTTCCGGCTGGCTGGTTTATTGCTGATAAATCTGGAGCCGGTGAGCGTGGGTCTCGCGGTAT
CATTGCAGCACTGGGGCCAGATGGTAAGCCCTCCCGTATCGTAGTTATCTACACGACGGGGAGTCAGGCA
ACTATGGATGAACGAAATAGACAGATCGCTGAGATAGGTGCCTCACTGATTAAGCATTGGTAACTGTCAG
ACCAAGTTTACTCATATATACTTTAGATTGATTTAAAACTTCATTTTTAATTTAAAAGGATCTAGGTGAA
GATCCTTTTTGATAATCTCATGACCAAAATCCCTTAACGTGAGTTTTCGTTCCACTGAGCGTCAGACCCC
GTAGAAAAGATCAAAGGATCTTCTTGAGATCCTTTTTTTCTGCGCGTAATCTGCTGCTTGCAAACAAAAA
AACCACCGCTACCAGCGGTGGTTTGTTTGCCGGATCAAGAGCTACCAACTCTTTTTCCGAAGGTAACTGG
CTTCAGCAGAGCGCAGATACCAAATACTGTTCTTCTAGTGTAGCCGTAGTTAGGCCACCACTTCAAGAAC
TCTGTAGCACCGCCTACATACCTCGCTCTGCTAATCCTGTTACCAGTGGCTGCTGCCAGTGGCGATAAGT
CGTGTCTTACCGGGTTGGACTCAAGACGATAGTTACCGGATAAGGCGCAGCGGTCGGGCTGAACGGGGGG
TTCGTGCACACAGCCCAGCTTGGAGCGAACGACCTACACCGAACTGAGATACCTACAGCGTGAGCTATGA
GAAAGCGCCACGCTTCCCGAAGGGAGAAAGGCGGACAGGTATCCGGTAAGCGGCAGGGTCGGAACAGGAG
AGCGCACGAGGGAGCTTCCAGGGGGAAACGCCTGGTATCTTTATAGTCCTGTCGGGTTTCGCCACCTCTG
ACTTGAGCGTCGATTTTTGTGATGCTCGTCAGGGGGGCGGAGCCTATGGAAAAACGCCAGCAACGCGGCC
TTTTTACGGTTCCTGGCCTTTTGCTGGCCTTTTGCTCACATGTTCTTTCCTGCGTTATCCCCTGATTCTG
TGGATAACCGTATTACCGCCTTTGAGTGAGCTGATACCGCTCGCCGCAGCCGAACGACCGAGCGCAGCGA
GTCAGTGAGCGAGGAAGCGGAAGAGCGCCCAATACGCAAACCGCCTCTCCCCGCGCGTTGGCCGATTCAT
TAATGCAGCTGTGGAATGTGTGTCAGTTAGGGTGTGGAAAGTCCCCAGGCTCCCCAGCAGGCAGAAGTAT
GCAAAGCATGCATCTCAATTAGTCAGCAACCAGGTGTGGAAAGTCCCCAGGCTCCCCAGCAGGCAGAAGT
ATGCAAAGCATGCATCTCAATTAGTCAGCAACCATAGTCCCGCCCCTAACTCCGCCCATCCCGCCCCTAA
CTCCGCCCAGTTCCGCCCATTCTCCGCCCCATGGCTGACTAATTTTTTTTATTTATGCAGAGGCCGAGGC
CGCCTCGGCCTCTGAGCTATTCCAGAAGTAGTGAGGAGGCTTTTTTGGAGGCCTAGGCTTTTGCAAAAAG
CTTGGACACAAGACAGGCTTGCGAGATATGTTTGAGAATACCACTTTATCCCGCGTCAGGGAGAGGCAGT
GCGTAAAAAGACGCGGACTCATGTGAAATACTGGTTTTTAGTGCGCCAGATCTCTATAATCTCGCGCAAC
CTATTTTCCCCTCGAACACTTTTTAAGCCGTAGATAAACAGGCTGGGACACTTCACATGAGCGAAAAATA
CATCGTCACCTGGGACATGTTGCAGATCCATGCACGTAAACTCGCAAGCCGACTGATGCCTTCTGAACAA
TGGAAAGGCATTATTGCCGTAAGCCGTGGCGGTCTGTACCGGGTGCGTTACTGGCGCGTGAACTGGGTAT
TCGTCATGTCGATACCGTTTGTATTTCCAGCTACGATCACGACAACCAGCGCGAGCTTAAAGTGCTGAAA
CGCGCAGAAGGCGATGGCGAAGGCTTCATCGTTATTGATGACCTGGTGGATACCGGTGGTACTGCGGTTG
CGATTCGTGAAATGTATCCAAAAGCGCACTTTGTCACCATCTTCGCAAAACCGGCTGGTCGTCCGCTGGT
TGATGACTATGTTGTTGATATCCCGCAAGATACCTGGATTGAACAGCCGTGGGATATGGGCGTCGTATTC
GTCCCGCCAATCTCCGGTCGCTAATCTTTTCAACGCCTGGCACTGCCGGGCGTTGTTCTTTTTAACTTCA
GGCGGGTTACAATAGTTTCCAGTAAGTATTCTGGAGGCTGCATCCATGACACAGGCAAACCTGAGCGAAA
CCCTGTTCAAACCCCGCTTTAAACATCCTGAAACCTCGACGCTAGTCCGCCGCTTTAATCACGGCGCACA
ACCGCCTGTGCAGTCGGCCCTTGATGGTAAAACCATCCCTCACTGGTATCGCATGATTAACCGTCTGATG
TGGATCTGGCGCGGCATTGACCCACGCGAAATCCTCGACGTCCAGGCACGTATTGTGATGAGCGATGCCG
AACGTACCGACGATGATTTATACGATACGGTGATTGGCTACCGTGGCGGCAACTGGATTTATGAGTGGGC
CCCGGATCTTTGTGAAGGAACCTTACTTCTGTGGTGTGACATAATTGGACAAACTACCTACAGAGATTTA
AAGCTCTAAGGTAAATATAAAATTTTTAAGTGTATAATGTGTTAAACTACTGATTCTAATTGTTTGTGTA
TTTTAGATTCCAACCTATGGAACTGATGAATGGGAGCAGTGGTGGAATGCCTTTAATGAGGAAAACCTGT
TTTGCTCAGAAGAAATGCCATCTAGTGATGATGAGGCTACTGCTGACTCTCAACATTCTACTCCTCCAAA
AAAGAAGAGAAAGGTAGAAGACCCCAAGGACTTTCCTTCAGAATTGCTAAGTTTTTTGAGTCATGCTGTG
TTTAGTAATAGAACTCTTGCTTGCTTTGCTATTTACACCACAAAGGAAAAAGCTGCACTGCTATACAAGA
AAATTATGGAAAAATATTCTGTAACCTTTATAAGTAGGCATAACAGTTATAATCATAACATACTGTTTTT
TCTTACTCCACACAGGCATAGAGTGTCTGCTATTAATAACTATGCTCAAAAATTGTGTACCTTTAGCTTT
TTAATTTGTAAAGGGGTTAATAAGGAATATTTGATGTATAGTGCCTTGACTAGAGATCATAATCAGCCAT
ACCACATTTGTAGAGGTTTTACTTGCTTTAAAAAACCTCCCACACCTCCCCCTGAACCTGAAACATAAAA
TGAATGCAATTGTTGTTGTTAACTTGTTTATTGCAGCTTATAATGGTTACAAATAAAGCAATAGCATCAC
AAATTTCACAAATAAAGCATTTTTTTCACTGCATTCTAGTTGTGGTTTGTCCAAACTCATCAATGTATCT
TATCATGTCTGGATCAACTGGATAACTCAAGCTAACCAAAATCATCCCAAACTTCCCACCCCATACCCTA
TTACCACTGCCAATTACCTGTGGTTTCATTTACTCTAAACCTGTGATTCCTCTGAATTATTTTCATTTTA
AAGAAATTGTATTTGTTAAATATGTACTACAAACTTAGTAGTTGGAAGGGCTAATTCACTCCCAAAGAAG
ACAAGATATCCTTGATCTGTGGATCTACCACACACAAGGCTACTTCCCTGATTAGCAGAACTACACACCA
GGGCCAGGGGTCAGATATCCACTGACCTTTGGATGGTGCTACAAGCTAGTACCAGTTGAGCCAGATAAGG
TAGAAGAGGCCAATAAAGGAGAGAACACCAGCTTGTTACACCCTGTGAGCCTGCATGGGATGGATGACCC
GGAGAGAGAAGTGTTAGAGTGGAGGTTTGACAGCCGCCTAGCATTTCATCACGTGGCCCGAGAGCTGCAT
CCGGAGTACTTCAAGAACTGCTGATATCGAGCTTGCTACAAGGGACTTTCCGCTGGGGACTTTCCAGGGA
GGCGTGGCCTGGGCGGGACTGGGGAGTGGCGAGCCCTCAGATCCTGCATATAAGCAGCTGCTTTTTGCCT
GTACTGGGTCTCTCTGGTTAGACCAGATCTGAGCCTGGGAGCTCTCTGGCTAACTAGGGAACCCACTGCT
TAAGCCTCAATAAAGCTTGCCTTGAGTGCTTCAAGTAGTGTGTGCCCGTCTGTTGTGTGACTCTGGTAAC
TAGAGATCCCTCAGACCCTTTTAGTCAGTGTGGAAAATCTCTAGCAGTGGCGCCCGAACAGGGACTTGAA
AGCGAAAGGGAAACCAGAGGAGCTCTCTCGACGCAGGACTCGGCTTGCTGAAGCGCGCACGGCAAGAGGC
GAGGGGCGGCGACTGGTGAGTACGCCAAAAATTTTGACTAGCGGAGGCTAGAAGGAGAGAGATGGGTGCG
AGAGCGTCAGTATTAAGCGGGGGAGAATTAGATCGCGATGGGAAAAAATTCGGTTAAGGCCAGGGGGAAA
GAAAAAATATAAATTAAAACATATAGTATGGGCAAGCAGGGAGCTAGAACGATTCGCAGTTAATCCTGGC
CTGTTAGAAACATCAGAAGGCTGTAGACAAATACTGGGACAGCTACAACCATCCCTTCAGACAGGATCAG
AAGAACTTAGATCATTATATAATACAGTAGCAACCCTCTATTGTGTGCATCAAAGGATAGAGATAAAAGA
CACCAAGGAAGCTTTAGACAAGATAGAGGAAGAGCAAAACAAAAGTAAGACCACCGCACAGCAAGCGGCC
GGCCGCTGATCTTCAGACCTGGAGGAGGAGATATGAGGGACAATTGGAGAAGTGAATTATATAAATATAA
AGTAGTAAAAATTGAACCATTAGGAGTAGCACCCACCAAGGCAAAGAGAAGAGTGGTGCAGAGAGAAAAA
AGAGCAGTGGGAATAGGAGCTTTGTTCCTTGGGTTCTTGGGAGCAGCAGGAAGCACTATGGGCGCAGCGT
CAATGACGCTGACGGTACAGGCCAGACAATTATTGTCTGGTATAGTGCAGCAGCAGAACAATTTGCTGAG
GGCTATTGAGGCGCAACAGCATCTGTTGCAACTCACAGTCTGGGGCATCAAGCAGCTCCAGGCAAGAATC
CTGGCTGTGGAAAGATACCTAAAGGATCAACAGCTCCTGGGGATTTGGGGTTGCTCTGGAAAACTCATTT
GCACCACTGCTGTGCCTTGGAATGCTAGTTGGAGTAATAAATCTCTGGAACAGATTTGGAATCACACGAC
CTGGATGGAGTGGGACAGAGAAATTAACAATTACACAAGCTTAATACACTCCTTAATTGAAGAATCGCAA
AACCAGCAAGAAAAGAATGAACAAGAATTATTGGAATTAGATAAATGGGCAAGTTTGTGGAATTGGTTTA
ACATAACAAATTGGCTGTGGTATATAAAATTATTCATAATGATAGTAGGAGGCTTGGTAGGTTTAAGAAT
AGTTTTTGCTGTACTTTCTATAGTGAATAGAGTTAGGCAGGGATATTCACCATTATCGTTTCAGACCCAC
CTCCCAACCCCGAGGGGACCCGACAGGCCCGAAGGAATAGAAGAAGAAGGTGGAGAGAGAGACAGAGACA
GATCCATTCGATTAGTGAACGGATCTCGACGGTATCGCCAAATGGCAGTATTCATCCACAATTTTAAAAG
AAAAGGGGGGATTGGGGGGTACAGTGCAGGGGAAAGAATAGTAGACATAATAGCAACAGACATACAAACT
AAAGAATTACAAAAACAAATTACAAAAATTCAAAATTTTCGGGTTTATTACAGGGACAGCAGAGATCCAG
TTTGGATCGATAAGCTTGATATCGAATTCAGGCAGGCAGAAGTATGCAAAGCATGCATCTCAATTAGTCA
GCAACCATAGTCCCGCCCCTAACTCCGCCCATCCCGCCCCTAACTCCGCCCAGTTCCGCCCATTCTCCGC
CCCATGGCTGACTAATTTTTTTTATTTATGCAGAGGCCGAGGCCGCCTCTGCCTCTGAGCTATTCCAGAA
GTAGTGAGGAGGCTTTTTTGGAGGCCTAGGCTACGCGCGCCACCATGCCCAAGAAGAAGCGCAAGGTGGG
ACGCGTCTGCAGGATATCAAGCTTGCGGTACCGCGGGCCCGGGATCGCCACCATGGACAAGAAGTACAGC
ATCGGCCTGGCCATCGGCACCAACTCTGTGGGCTGGGCCGTGATCACCGACGAGTACAAGGTGCCCAGCA
AGAAATTCAAGGTGCTGGGCAACACCGACCGGCACAGCATCAAGAAGAACCTGATCGGCGCCCTGCTGTT
CGACAGCGGAGAAACAGCCGAGGCCACCCGGCTGAAGAGAACCGCCAGAAGAAGATACACCAGACGGAAG
AACCGGATCTGCTATCTGCAAGAGATCTTCAGCAACGAGATGGCCAAGGTGGACGACAGCTTCTTCCACA
GACTGGAAGAGTCCTTCCTGGTGGAAGAGGATAAGAAGCACGAGCGGCACCCCATCTTCGGCAACATCGT
GGACGAGGTGGCCTACCACGAGAAGTACCCCACCATCTACCACCTGAGAAAGAAACTGGTGGACAGCACC
GACAAGGCCGACCTGCGGCTGATCTATCTGGCCCTGGCCCACATGATCAAGTTCCGGGGCCACTTCCTGA
TCGAGGGCGACCTGAACCCCGACAACAGCGACGTGGACAAGCTGTTCATCCAGCTGGTGCAGACCTACAA
CCAGCTGTTCGAGGAAAACCCCATCAACGCCAGCGGCGTGGACGCCAAGGCCATCCTGTCTGCCAGACTG
AGCAAGAGCAGACGGCTGGAAAATCTGATCGCCCAGCTGCCCGGCGAGAAGAAGAATGGCCTGTTCGGCA
ACCTGATTGCCCTGAGCCTGGGCCTGACCCCCAACTTCAAGAGCAACTTCGACCTGGCCGAGGATGCCAA
ACTGCAGCTGAGCAAGGACACCTACGACGACGACCTGGACAACCTGCTGGCCCAGATCGGCGACCAGTAC
GCCGACCTGTTTCTGGCCGCCAAGAACCTGTCCGACGCCATCCTGCTGAGCGACATCCTGAGAGTGAACA
CCGAGATCACCAAGGCCCCCCTGAGCGCCTCTATGATCAAGAGATACGACGAGCACCACCAGGACCTGAC
CCTGCTGAAAGCTCTCGTGCGGCAGCAGCTGCCTGAGAAGTACAAAGAGATTTTCTTCGACCAGAGCAAG
AACGGCTACGCCGGCTACATCGATGGCGGAGCCAGCCAGGAAGAGTTCTACAAGTTCATCAAGCCCATCC
TGGAAAAGATGGACGGCACCGAGGAACTGCTCGTGAAGCTGAACAGAGAGGACCTGCTGCGGAAGCAGCG
GACCTTCGACAACGGCAGCATCCCCCACCAGATCCACCTGGGAGAGCTGCACGCCATTCTGCGGCGGCAG
GAAGATTTTTACCCATTCCTGAAGGACAACCGGGAAAAGATCGAGAAGATCCTGACCTTCCGCATCCCCT
ACTACGTGGGCCCTCTGGCCAGGGGAAACAGCAGATTCGCCTGGATGACCAGAAAGAGCGAGGAAACCAT
CACCCCCTGGAACTTCGAGGAAGTGGTGGACAAGGGCGCCAGCGCCCAGAGCTTCATCGAGCGGATGACC
AACTTCGATAAGAACCTGCCCAACGAGAAGGTGCTGCCCAAGCACAGCCTGCTGTACGAGTACTTCACCG
TGTACAACGAGCTGACCAAAGTGAAATACGTGACCGAGGGAATGAGAAAGCCCGCCTTCCTGAGCGGCGA
GCAGAAAAAAGCCATCGTGGACCTGCTGTTCAAGACCAACCGGAAAGTGACCGTGAAGCAGCTGAAAGAG
GACTACTTCAAGAAAATCGAGTGCTTCGACTCCGTGGAAATCTCCGGCGTGGAAGATCGGTTCAACGCCT
CCCTGGGCACATACCACGATCTGCTGAAAATTATCAAGGACAAGGACTTCCTGGACAATGAGGAAAACGA
GGACATTCTGGAAGATATCGTGCTGACCCTGACACTGTTTGAGGACAGAGAGATGATCGAGGAACGGCTG
AAAACCTATGCCCACCTGTTCGACGACAAAGTGATGAAGCAGCTGAAGCGGCGGAGATACACCGGCTGGG
GCAGGCTGAGCCGGAAGCTGATCAACGGCATCCGGGACAAGCAGTCCGGCAAGACAATCCTGGATTTCCT
GAAGTCCGACGGCTTCGCCAACAGAAACTTCATGCAGCTGATCCACGACGACAGCCTGACCTTTAAAGAG
GACATCCAGAAAGCCCAGGTGTCCGGCCAGGGCGATAGCCTGCACGAGCACATTGCCAATCTGGCCGGCA
GCCCCGCCATTAAGAAGGGCATCCTGCAGACAGTGAAGGTGGTGGACGAGCTCGTGAAAGTGATGGGCCG
GCACAAGCCCGAGAACATCGTGATCGAAATGGCCAGAGAGAACCAGACCACCCAGAAGGGACAGAAGAAC
AGCCGCGAGAGAATGAAGCGGATCGAAGAGGGCATCAAAGAGCTGGGCAGCCAGATCCTGAAAGAACACC
CCGTGGAAAACACCCAGCTGCAGAACGAGAAGCTGTACCTGTACTACCTGCAGAATGGGCGGGATATGTA
CGTGGACCAGGAACTGGACATCAACCGGCTGTCCGACTACGATGTGGACGCTATCGTGCCTCAGAGCTTT
CTGAAGGACGACTCCATCGATAACAAAGTGCTGACTCGGAGCGACAAGAACCGGGGCAAGAGCGACAACG
TGCCCTCCGAAGAGGTCGTGAAGAAGATGAAGAACTACTGGCGCCAGCTGCTGAATGCCAAGCTGATTAC
CCAGAGGAAGTTCGACAATCTGACCAAGGCCGAGAGAGGCGGCCTGAGCGAACTGGATAAGGCCGGCTTC
ATCAAGAGACAGCTGGTGGAAACCCGGCAGATCACAAAGCACGTGGCACAGATCCTGGACTCCCGGATGA
ACACTAAGTACGACGAGAACGACAAACTGATCCGGGAAGTGAAAGTGATCACCCTGAAGTCCAAGCTGGT
GTCCGATTTCCGGAAGGATTTCCAGTTTTACAAAGTGCGCGAGATCAACAACTACCACCACGCCCACGAC
GCCTACCTGAACGCCGTCGTGGGAACCGCCCTGATCAAAAAGTACCCTAAGCTGGAAAGCGAGTTCGTGT
ACGGCGACTACAAGGTGTACGACGTGCGGAAGATGATCGCCAAGAGCGAGCAGGAAATCGGCAAGGCTAC
CGCCAAGTACTTCTTCTACAGCAACATCATGAACTTTTTCAAGACCGAGATTACCCTGGCCAACGGCGAG
ATCCGGAAGCGGCCTCTGATCGAGACAAACGGCGAAACAGGCGAGATCGTGTGGGATAAGGGCCGGGACT
TTGCCACCGTGCGGAAAGTGCTGTCTATGCCCCAAGTGAATATCGTGAAAAAGACCGAGGTGCAGACAGG
CGGCTTCAGCAAAGAGTCTATCCTGCCCAAGAGGAACAGCGACAAGCTGATCGCCAGAAAGAAGGACTGG
GACCCTAAGAAGTACGGCGGCTTCGACAGCCCCACCGTGGCCTATTCTGTGCTGGTGGTGGCCAAAGTGG
AAAAGGGCAAGTCCAAGAAACTGAAGAGTGTGAAAGAGCTGCTGGGGATCACCATCATGGAAAGAAGCAG
CTTCGAGAAGAATCCCATCGACTTTCTGGAAGCCAAGGGCTACAAAGAAGTGAAAAAGGACCTGATCATC
AAGCTGCCTAAGTACTCCCTGTTCGAGCTGGAAAACGGCCGGAAGAGAATGCTGGCCTCTGCCGGCGAAC
TGCAGAAGGGAAACGAACTGGCCCTGCCCTCCAAATATGTGAACTTCCTGTACCTGGCCAGCCACTATGA
GAAGCTGAAGGGCTCCCCCGAGGATAATGAGCAGAAACAGCTGTTTGTGGAACAGCACAAACACTACCTG
GACGAGATCATCGAGCAGATCAGCGAGTTCTCCAAGAGAGTGATCCTGGCCGACGCTAATCTGGACAAGG
TGCTGAGCGCCTACAACAAGCACAGAGACAAGCCTATCAGAGAGCAGGCCGAGAATATCATCCACCTGTT
TACCCTGACCAATCTGGGAGCCCCTGCCGCCTTCAAGTACTTTGACACCACCATCGACCGGAAGAGGTAC
ACCAGCACCAAAGAGGTGCTGGACGCCACCCTGATCCACCAGAGCATCACCGGCCTGTACGAGACACGGA
TCGACCTGTCTCAGCTGGGAGGCGACGCCTATCCCTATGACGTGCCCGATTATGCCAGCCTGGGCAGCGG
CTCCCCCAAGAAAAAACGCAAGGTGGAAGATCCTAAGAAAAAGCGGAAAGTGGACGGCATTGGTAGTGGG
AGCAACGGCAGCAGCGGATCCAACGGTCCGACTGACGCCGCGGAAGAGGAGCTTCTGAGCAAAAACTATC
ACCTCGAAAACGAGGTTGCGCGACTGAAGAAAGGAAGCGGGTCCGGTGGAAGTGGCTCCGGATCTGGAGG
TTCTGGCAGCGGAGGTAGCGGCAGTGGCGAAGAGCTCCTTAGTAAGAACTATCATCTGGAAAATGAGGTA
GCGCGCTTAAAGAAAGGGTCGGGAAGTGGCGGCAGCGGAAGTGGGAGTGGAGGGAGCGGTTCTGGCGGTT
CCGGCAGTGGAGAGGAGTTGCTGTCTAAGAACTACCACTTAGAAAACGAAGTCGCACGGCTAAAAAAAGG
TTCCGGCTCCGGCGGCTCCGGTTCTGGAAGCGGGGGCTCGGGATCAGGTGGATCTGGATCAGGAGAGGAA
TTGCTTTCCAAAAACTACCACCTTGAGAATGAGGTGGCCAGGTTAAAGAAGGGGAGCGGCTCGGGGGGTA
GTGGATCGGGGTCGGGCGGGTCAGGAAGCGGTGGTAGCGGATCTGGGGAGGAGCTGCTCTCGAAGAATTA
CCATTTGGAGAACGAAGTGGCGAGACTAAAGAAGGGAAGCGGTAGTGGTGGTTCAGGGTCTGGTTCAGGT
GGCAGTGGGTCTGGGGGCTCAGGGTCCGGGTCGCGGCCGCAAGGTGGAGGTGGACCCAAGAAGAAGCGCA
AGGTGGGAAGCGGAGCTACTAACTTCAGCCTGCTGAAGCAGGCTGGAGACGTGGAGGAGAACCCTGGACC
TGCACCAGGAAGTATGAGCGAGCTGATTAAGGAGAACATGCACATGAAGCTGTACATGGAGGGCACCGTG
GACAACCATCACTTCAAGTGCACATCCGAGGGCGAAGGCAAGCCCTACGAGGGCACCCAGACCATGAGAA
TCAAGGTGGTCGAGGGCGGCCCTCTCCCCTTCGCCTTCGACATCCTGGCTACTAGCTTCCTCTACGGCAG
CAAGACCTTCATCAACCACACCCAGGGCATCCCCGACTTCTTCAAGCAGTCCTTCCCTGAGGGCTTCACA
TGGGAGAGAGTCACCACATACGAAGACGGGGGCGTGCTGACCGCTACCCAGGACACCAGCCTCCAGGACG
GCTGCCTCATCTACAACGTCAAGATCAGAGGGGTGAACTTCACATCCAACGGCCCTGTGATGCAGAAGAA
AACACTCGGCTGGGAGGCCTTCACCGAGACGCTGTACCCCGCTGACGGCGGCCTGGAAGGCAGAAACGAC
ATGGCCCTGAAGCTCGTGGGCGGGAGCCATCTGATCGCAAACATCAAGACCACATATAGATCCAAGAAAC
CCGCTAAGAACCTCAAGATGCCTGGCGTCTACTATGTGGACTACAGACTGGAAAGAATCAAGGAGGCCAA
CAACGAGACCTACGTCGAGCAGCACGAGGTGGCAGTGGCCAGATACTGCGACCTCCCTAGCAAACTGGGG
CACAAGCTTAATGGTGGAGGTCCAAAAAAGAAAAGGAAGGTCTAACCTGCAGGGCTTATCGATAATCAAC
CTCTGGATTACAAAATTTGTGAAAGATTGACTGGTATTCTTAACTATGTTGCTCCTTTTACGCTATGTGG
ATACGCTGCTTTAATGCCTTTGTATCATGCTATTGCTTCCCGTATGGCTTTCATTTTCTCCTCCTTGTAT
AAATCCTGGTTGCTGTCTCTTTATGAGGAGTTGTGGCCCGTTGTCAGGCAACGTGGCGTGGTGTGCACTG
TGTTTGCTGACGCAACCCCCACTGGTTGGGGCATTGCCACCACCTGTCAGCTCCTTTCCGGGACTTTCGC
TTTCCCCCTCCCTATTGCCACGGCGGAACTCATCGCCGCCTGCCTTGCCCGCTGCTGGACAGGGGCTCGG
CTGTTGGGCACTGACAATTCCGTGGTGTTGTCGGGGAAATCATCGTCCTTTCCTTGGCTGCTCGCCTGTG
TTGCCACCTGGATTCTGCGCGGGACGTCCTTCTGCTACGTCCCTTCGGCCCTCAATCCAGCGGACCTTCC
TTCCCGCGGCCTGCTGCCGGCTCTGCGGCCTCTTCCGCGTCTTCGCCTTCGCCCTCAGACGAGTCGGATC
TCCCTTTGGGCCGCCTCCCCGCATGGTACCTGCAGGGATCGATCACTGAGGTACCTTTAAGACCAATGAC
TTACAAGGCAGCTGTAGATCTTAGCCACTTTTTAAAAGAAAAGGGGGGACTGGAAGGGCTAATTCACTCC
CAACGAAGACAAGATCTGCTTTTTGCTTGTACTGGGTCTCTCTGGTTAGACCAGATC
